Addgene plasmid #199046: pGL1_39
Purpose: Level 1 plasmid, barcoded ORI
Depositing lab: Charlie Gilbert & Nili Ostrov & Cultivarium Tools. Depositing organization: Cultivarium, Convergent Research. Publication: A scalable framework for high-throughput identification of functional origins of replication in non-model bacteria. Gilbert C, Brumwell SL, Crits-Christoph A, Kang SC, Martin-Moldes Z, Alsharif W, Esmurria A, Nguyen M-A, Lee HH, Ostrov N. bioRxiv 2023.05.19.541510 10.1101/2023.05.19.541510.
Backbone
  Vector backbone: pGLDV_5
  Vector type: Synthetic Biology
Growth in bacteria
  Bacterial resistance: Kanamycin, 50 μg/mL
  Growth temperature: 37°C
  Growth strain: E. coli Zymo 10B
  Copy number: High Copy
Gene/Insert
  Gene/Insert name: pSa ORI plus NGS barcode 16
  Species: Synthetic
  Cloning method: Unknown
Terms and licenses: Academic/Nonprofit Terms; Industry Terms: Not Available to Industry
How to cite: pGL1_39 was a gift from Charlie Gilbert & Nili Ostrov & Cultivarium Tools (Addgene plasmid # 199046 ; http://n2t.net/addgene:199046 ; RRID:Addgene_199046)
