[The description below was written by a language model from this plasmid's Addgene catalogue record and pLannotate feature annotations shown in this document.]
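Description:
pGL1_39 is a 4,155-nt synthetic biology plasmid described as a "Level 1" part plasmid carrying a barcoded origin of replication, built on the pGLDV_5 backbone. It is propagated in E. coli as a high-copy plasmid through a ColE1/pMB1/pUC-type origin and selected with kanamycin through a KanR cassette encoding the aph(3')-Ia aminoglycoside phosphotransferase.

The insert is the pSa origin of replication together with an identifying tag recorded as NGS barcode 16. In the annotated sequence this module appears as the repA coding sequence, which encodes the replication initiator protein of plasmid pSa, followed immediately by the pSa ori itself, so the replicon is supplied with both the cis-acting origin and its trans-acting Rep protein. The barcode is not picked up as a separate feature in the automated annotation, so its exact position is not stated. Upstream of the insert lie a short multiple-cloning-site fragment, an rrnB T1 transcription terminator that would help insulate the cargo from read-through, and a small remnant of lacZα; the lacZα remnant may be left over from a screening cassette in the destination vector, though the cloning method is recorded as unknown.

According to the record and its associated publication title, the plasmid belongs to a toolkit for high-throughput identification of functional origins of replication in non-model bacteria. The "Level 1" designation implies a hierarchical assembly scheme in which such a part would be combined into higher-level constructs, and a sequencing-readable barcode tied to each origin would allow candidates to be tracked in pooled experiments, although the record itself gives no details of either step.
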