Features (pLannotate 1.2.2; 7 found; start..end, strand, type, name):
    332..920     -  rep_origin     ori: high-copy-number ColE1/pMB1/pBR322/pUC origin of replication
   1056..1871    -  CDS            KanR: aminoglycoside phosphotransferase; aph(3')-Ia; confers resistance to kanamycin in bacteria or G418 (Geneticin®) in eukaryotes
   1987..2009    +  misc_feature   MCS (fragment): pBluescript multiple cloning site
   2009..2055    +  terminator     rrnB T1 terminator: transcription terminator T1 from the E. coli rrnB gene
   2157..2200    -  CDS            lacZα (fragment): LacZα fragment of β-galactosidase; lacZ fragment
   2707..3678    +  CDS            RepA: replication protein of plasmid pSa; repA
   3715..4150    +  rep_origin     pSa ori: origin of replication from bacterial plasmid pSa
>Addgene plasmid #199046 | pGL1_39 | addgene full sequence | sequence record 398487 | Addgene NGS Result
AGCATGAAGAGCACCCCAGGATACATAGATTACCACAACTCCGAGCCCTTCCACCTAGCGTGCTAACCAC
GCACGCTATTGTTGTATAGGCTAGGTGGAGGCTCAGTGATGATAAGTCTGCGATGGTGGATGCATGTGTC
ATGGTCATAGCTGTTTCCTGTGTGAAATTGTTATCCGCTCAGAGGGCACAATCCTATTCCGCGCTATCCG
ACAATCTCCAAGACATTAGGTGGAGTTCAGTTCGGCGTATGGCATATGTCGCTGGAAAGAACATGTGAGC
AAAAGGCCAGCAAAAGGCCAGGAACCGTAAAAAGGCCGCGTTGCTGGCGTTTTTCCATAGGCTCCGCCCC
CCTGACGAGCATCACAAAAATCGACGCTCAAGTCAGAGGTGGCGAAACCCGACAGGACTATAAAGATACC
AGGCGTTTCCCCCTGGAAGCTCCCTCGTGCGCTCTCCTGTTCCGACCCTGCCGCTTACCGGATACCTGTC
CGCCTTTCTCCCTTCGGGAAGCGTGGCGCTTTCTCATAGCTCACGCTGTAGGTATCTCAGTTCGGTGTAG
GTCGTTCGCTCCAAGCTGGGCTGTGTGCACGAACCCCCCGTTCAGCCCGACCGCTGCGCCTTATCCGGTA
ACTATCGTCTTGAGTCCAACCCGGTAAGACACGACTTATCGCCACTGGCAGCAGCCACTGGTAACAGGAT
TAGCAGAGCGAGGTATGTAGGCGGTGCTACAGAGTTCTTGAAGTGGTGGCCTAACTACGGCTACACTAGA
AGAACAGTATTTGGTATCTGCGCTCTGCTGAAGCCAGTTACCTTCGGAAAAAGAGTTGGTAGCTCTTGAT
CCGGCAAACAAACCACCGCTGGTAGCGGTGGTTTTTTTGTTTGCAAGCAGCAGATTACGCGCAGAAAAAA
AGGATCTCAAGAAGATCCTTTGATCTTTTCTACGGGGTCTGACGCTCTATTCAACAAAGCCGCCGTCCCG
TCAAGTCAGCGTAAATGGGTAGGGGGCTTCAAATCGTCCGCTCTGCCAGTGTTACAACCAATTAACAAAT
TCTGATTAGAAAAACTCATCGAGCATCAAATGAAACTGCAATTTATTCATATCAGGATTATCAATACCAT
ATTTTTGAAAAAGCCGTTTCTGTAATGAAGGAGAAAACTCACCGAGGCAGTTCCATAGGATGGCAAGATC
CTGGTATCGGTCTGCGATTCCGACTCGTCCAACATCAATACAACCTATTAATTTCCCCTCGTCAAAAATA
AGGTTATCAAGTGAGAAATCACCATGAGTGACGACTGAATCCGGTGAGAATGGCAAAAGCTTATGCATTT
CTTTCCAGACTTGTTCAACAGGCCAGCCATTACGCTCGTCATCAAAATCACTCGCATCAACCAAACCGTT
ATTCATTCGTGATTGCGCCTGAGCGAGACGAAATACGCGATCGCTGTTAAAAGGACAATTACAAACAGGA
ATCGAATGCAACCGGCGCAGGAACACTGCCAGCGCATCAACAATATTTTCACCTGAATCAGGATATTCTT
CTAATACCTGGAATGCTGTTTTCCCGGGGATCGCAGTGGTGAGTAACCATGCATCATCAGGAGTACGGAT
AAAATGCTTGATGGTCGGAAGAGGCATAAATTCCGTCAGCCAGTTTAGTCTGACCATCTCATCTGTAACA
TCATTGGCAACGCTACCTTTGCCATGTTTCAGAAACAACTCTGGCGCATCGGGCTTCCCATACAATCGAT
AGATTGTCGCACCTGATTGCCCGACATTATCGCGAGCCCATTTATACCCATATAAATCAGCATCCATGTT
GGAATTTAATCGCGGCCTCGAGCAAGACGTTTCCCGTTGAATATGGCTCATAACACCCCTTGTATTACTG
TTTATGTAAGCAGACAGTTTTATTGTTCATGATGATATATTTTTATCTTGTGCAATGTAACATCAGAGAT
TTTGAGACACAACGTGGCTTTCCCCCGCCGCTCTAGAACTAGTGGATCCAAATAAAACGAAAGGCTCAGT
CGAAAGACTGGGCCTTTCGTTTTATCTGTTGTTTGTCGCATTATACGAGACGTCCAGGTTGGGATACCTG
AAACAAAACCCATCGTACGGCCAAGGAAGTCTCCAATAACTGTGATCCACCACAAGCGCCAGGGTTTTCC
CAGTCACGACGTTGTAAAACGACGGCCAGTCATGCATAATCCGCACGCATCTGGAATAAGGAAGTGCCAT
TCCGCCTGACCTTAGCGTGCGAACAGCACGCTATTGTTGTATCATTACTCGCATCCATTCTCAGGCTGTC
TCGTCTCGTCTCCGAGCTCTTCAATGAGTCAGGGTCACGCGTAGGACGCGTCGAGTAGGGTTAAACTAAT
TGCCGGGCATGGTTCCGCAGCCACACGCCGTGTGAAGCTGGGGAGGATCGAGCGGCATTTCATTCAGGCA
CGTACCACCGAGGCGCTACAAGTCGCCAGAGAGCGCGGCAAGACGCTCGGGCGACCCAAGGGCAGCAAAT
CGAGCGCCTTGAAGCTGGACAGCCGTATTGATGAAGTACAGGCATACGTGAACCTTGGCTTGCCGCAAAG
TCGCGCAGCCGAGTTGTTAGGCGTCAGCCCTCACACCTTGCGCCTGTTCATCAAACGCCGGAACATCAAA
CCCACAAACACTAGACCAACCATCACCATGCCGGGGAGGGAACAACATGCCTAAGAACAACAAAGCCCCC
GGCCATCGTATCAACGAGATCATCAAGACGAGCCTCGCGCTCGAAATGGAGGATGCCCGCGAAGCTGGCT
TAGTCGGCTACATGGCCCGTTGCCTTGTGCAAGCGACCATGCCCCACACCGACCCCAAGACCAGCTACTT
TGAGCGCACCAATGGCATCGTCACCTTGTCGATCATGGGCAAGCCGAGCATCGGCCTGCCCTACGGTTCT
ATGCCGCGCACCTTGCTTGCTTGGATATGCACCGAGGCCGTGCGAACGAAAGACCCCGTGTTGAACCTTG
GCCGGTCGCAATCGGAATTTCTACAAAGGCTCGGAATGCACACCGATGGCCGTTACACGGCCACCCTTCG
CAATCAGGCGCAACGCCTGTTTTCATCCATGATTTCGCTTGCCGGCGAGCAAGGCAATGACTTCGGCATT
GAGAACGTCGTCATTGCCAAGCGCGCTTTTCTATTCTGGAATCCCAAGCGGCCAGAAGATCGGGCGCTAT
GGGATAGCACCCTCACCCTCACAGGCGATTTCTTCGAGGAAGTCACCCGCTCACCGGTTCCTATCCGAAT
CGACTACCTGCATGCCTTGCGGCAGTCTCCGCTTGCGATGGACATTTACACGTGGCTGACCTATCGCGTG
TTCCTGTTGCGGGCCAAGGGCCGCCCCTTCGTGCAAATCCCTTGGGTCGCCCTGCAAGCGCAATTCGGCT
CATCCTATGGCAGCCGCGCACGCAACTCGCCCGAACTGGACGATAAGGCCCGAGAGCGGGCAGAGCGGGC
AGCACTCGCCAGCTTCAAATACAACTTCAAAAAGCGCCTACGCGAAGTGTTGATTGTCTATCCCGAGGCA
AGCGACTGCATCGAAGATGACGGCGAATGCCTGCGCATCAAATCCACACGCCTGCATGTCACCCGCGCAC
CCGGCAAGGGCGCTCGCATCGGCCCCCCTCCGACTTGACCAGGCCAACGCTACGCTTGGCTTGGTCAAGC
CTTCCCATCCAACAGCCCGCCGTCGAGCGGGCTTTTTTATCCCCGGAAGCCTGTGGATAGAGGGTAGTTA
TCCACGTGAAACCGCTAATGCCCCGCAAAGCCTTGATTCACGGGGCTTTCCGGCCCGCTCCAAAAACTAT
CCACGTGAAATCGCTAATCAGGGTACGTGAAATCGCTAATCGGAGTACGTGAAATCGCTAATAAGGTCAC
GTGAAATCGCTAATCAAAAAGGCACGTGAGAACGCTAATAGCCCTTTCAGATCAACAGCTTGCAAACACC
CCTCGCTCCGGCAAGTAGTTACAGCAAGTAGTATGTTCAATTAGCTTTTCAATTATGAATATATATATCA
ATTATTGGTCGCCCTTGGCTTGTGGACAATGCGCTACGCGCACCGGCTCCGCCCGTGGACAACCGCAAGC
GGTTGCCCACCGTCGAGCGCCCGCT
